Addgene plasmid #139522: pENTR-L4R1-CAG
Purpose: Provides constitutive promoter between attL4-attR1 cassette on Gateway entry vector
Depositing lab: Minoru Ko. Depositing organization: Keio University.
Backbone
  Vector backbone: pDONR-P4P1r
  Backbone size w/o insert (bp): 2643
  Vector type: Mammalian Expression
Growth in bacteria
  Bacterial resistance: Kanamycin, 50 μg/mL
  Growth temperature: 37°C
  Growth strain: DH5alpha
  Copy number: High Copy
Gene/Insert
  Gene/Insert name: CAG promoter
  Species: hCMV, chicken and rabbit
  Cloning method: Gateway Cloning
Terms and licenses: Academic/Nonprofit Terms; Industry Terms: Not Available to Industry
How to cite: pENTR-L4R1-CAG was a gift from Minoru Ko (Addgene plasmid # 139522 ; http://n2t.net/addgene:139522 ; RRID:Addgene_139522)
