[The description below was written by a language model from this plasmid's Addgene catalogue record and pLannotate feature annotations shown in this document.]
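Description:
pENTR-L4R1-CAG is a Gateway entry clone built on the pDONR-P4P1r backbone. It carries the constitutive CAG promoter between attL4 and attR1 recombination sites, so that the promoter can serve as the 5' element in MultiSite Gateway assemblies. The plasmid is about 4.4 kb according to the sequenced record. It is maintained in E. coli at high copy through a ColE1/pUC-type origin and is selected with kanamycin via an aminoglycoside phosphotransferase gene (KanR). Upstream of the cassette lie the rrnB T1 and T2 transcription terminators, which in this vector family insulate the insert from read-through transcription in bacteria. A T7 promoter sits on the reverse strand just past attR1. Short lacI and lacZα matches in the annotation are only fragments and do not represent functional genes.

The insert has the usual three-part CAG architecture. It consists of the human cytomegalovirus immediate-early enhancer, the chicken β-actin promoter, and a roughly 1 kb chimeric intron derived from chicken β-actin and rabbit β-globin sequences. A small "HBB" fragment is annotated at the 3' end of the intron and reflects the rabbit β-globin portion of the promoter, not an expressed coding sequence. The automated annotation labels the upstream site as an attL1 fragment overlapping an attB4 core, which is consistent with the attL4 site named in the catalogue entry. The downstream site is annotated directly as attR1.

The plasmid contains no gene of interest and is not itself an expression vector. In an LR reaction it would be combined with a compatible entry clone carrying a coding sequence and a matching destination vector, which places that sequence under strong, ubiquitous CAG-driven expression in mammalian cells.
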