Features (pLannotate 1.2.2; 14 found; start..end, strand, type, name):
    121..213     +  CDS            lacI (fragment): lac repressor; lacI; The lac repressor binds to the lac operator to inhibit transcription in E. coli. This inhibition can be relieved by adding lactose or isopropyl-β-D-thiogalactopyranoside (IPTG).
    268..295     -  terminator     rrnB T2 terminator: transcription terminator T2 from the E. coli rrnB gene
    427..470     +  terminator     rrnB T1 terminator: Escherichia coli rrnB; transcription terminator T1 from the E. coli rrnB gene
    517..553     -  CDS            lacZα (fragment): LacZα fragment of β-galactosidase; lacZ fragment
    592..677     +  protein_bind   attL1 (fragment): mutant version of attL; recombination site for the Gateway® LR reaction LR Clonase™
    668..688     +  protein_bind   attB4: mutant version of attB; core recombination site for the Gateway® BP reaction BP Clonase™
    762..1065    +  enhancer       CMV enhancer: human cytomegalovirus immediate early enhancer
   1070..1346    +  promoter       chicken β-actin promoter: No description available
   1347..2363    +  intron         chimeric intron: chimera between introns from chicken β-actin and rabbit β-globin
   2361..2417    +  CDS            HBB (fragment): HBB_LEPEU - Experimental evidence at protein level: Swiss-Prot protein existence level 1. Involved in oxygen transport from the lung to the various peripheral tissues. From Lepus europaeus (European hare).
   2417..2540    +  protein_bind   attR1: mutant version of attR; recombination site for the Gateway® LR reaction LR Clonase™
   2613..2631    -  promoter       T7 promoter: promoter for bacteriophage T7 RNA polymerase
   2765..3574    +  CDS            KanR: aminoglycoside phosphotransferase; aph(3')-Ia; confers resistance to kanamycin in bacteria or G418 (Geneticin®) in eukaryotes
   3721..4309    +  rep_origin     ori: high-copy-number ColE1/pMB1/pBR322/pUC origin of replication
>Addgene plasmid #139522 | pENTR-L4R1-CAG | addgene full sequence | sequence record 274624 | Addgene NGS Result
CTTTCCTGCGTTATCCCCTGATTCTGTGGATAACCGTATTACCGCCTTTGAGTGAGCTGATACCGCTCGC
CGCAGCCGAACGACCGAGCGCAGCGAGTCAGTGAGCGAGGAAGCGGAAGAGCGCCCAATACGCAAACCGC
CTCTCCCCGCGCGTTGGCCGATTCATTAATGCAGCTGGCACGACAGGTTTCCCGACTGGAAAGCGGGCAG
TGAGCGCAACGCAATTAATACGCGTACCGCTAGCCAGGAAGAGTTTGTAGAAACGCAAAAAGGCCATCCG
TCAGGATGGCCTTCTGCTTAGTTTGATGCCTGGCAGTTTATGGCGGGCGTCCTGCCCGCCACCCTCCGGG
CCGTTGCTTCACAACGTTCAAATCCGCTCCCGGCGGATTTGTCCTACTCAGGAGAGCGTTCACCGACAAA
CAACAGATAAAACGAAAGGCCCAGTCTTCCGACTGAGCCTTTCGTTTTATTTGATGCCTGGCAGTTCCCT
ACTCTCGCGTTAACGCTAGCATGGATGTTTTCCCAGTCACGACGTTGTAAAACGACGGCCAGTCTTAAGC
TCGGGCCCGAGTTAACGCTACCATGGAGCTCCAAATAATGATTTTATTTTGACTGATAGTGACCTGTTCG
TTGCAACAAATTGATAAGCAATGCTTTTTTATAATGCCAACTTTGTATAGAAAAGTTGTTTAAACGTCGA
CTAGTTATTAATAGTAATCAATTACGGAGTCATTAGTTCATAGCCCATATATGGAGTTCCGCGTTACATA
ACTTACGGTAAATGGCCCGCCTGGCTGACCGCCCAACGACCCCCGCCCATTGACGTCAATAATGACGTAT
GTTCCCATAGTAACGCCAATAGGGACTTTCCATTGACGTCAATGGGTGGAGTATTTACGGTAAACTGCCC
ACTTGGCAGTACATCAAGTGTATCATATGCCAAGTACGCCCCCTATTGACGTCAATGACGGTAAATGGCC
CGCCTGGCATTATGCCCAGTACATGACCTTATGGGACTTTCCTACTTGGCAGTACATCTACGTATTAGTC
ATCGCTATTACCATGATGGTCGAGGTGAGCCCCACGTTCTGCTTCACTCTCCCCATCTCCCCCCCCTCCC
CACCCCCAATTTTGTATTTATTTATTTTTTAATTATTTTGTGCAGCGATGGGGGCGGGGGGGGGGGGNGN
CGCGCGCCAGGCGGGGCGGGGCGGGGCGAGGGGCGGGGCGGGGCGAGGCGGAGAGGTGCGGCGGCAGCCA
ATCAGAGCGGCGCGCTCCGAAAGTTTCCTTTTATGGCGAGGCGGCGGCGGCGGCGGCCCTATAAAAAGCG
AAGCGCGCGGCGGGCGGGAGTCGCTGCGCGCTGCCTTCGCCCCGTGCCCCGCTCCGCCGCCGCCTCGCGC
CGCCCGCCCCGGCTCTGACTGACCGCGTTACTCCCACAGGTGAGCGGGCGGGACGGCCCTTCTCCTCCGG
GCTGTAATTAGCGCTTGGTTTAATGACGGCTTGTTTCTTTTCTGTGGCTGCGTGAAAGCCTTGAGGGGCT
CCGGGAGGGCCCTTTGTGCGGGGGGAGCGGCTCGGGGGGTGCGTGCGTGTGTGTGTGCGTGGGGAGCGCC
GCGTGCGGCTCCGCGCTGCCCGGCGGCTGTGAGCGCTGCGGGCGCGGCGCGGGGCTTTGTGCGCTCCGCA
GTGTGCGCGAGGGGAGCGCGGCCGGGGGCGGTGCCCCGCGGTGCGGGGGGGGCTGCGAGGGGAACAAAGG
CTGCGTGCGGGGTGTGTGCGTGGGGGGGTGAGCAGGGGGTGTGGGCGCGTCGGTCGGGCTGCAACCCCCC
CTGCACCCCCCTCCCCGAGTTGCTGAGCACGGCCCGGCTTCGGGTGCGGGGCTCCGTACGGGGCGTGGCG
CGGGGCTCGCCGTGCCGGGCGGGGGGTGGCGGCAGGTGGGGGTGCCGGGCGGGGCGGGGCCGCCTCGGGC
CGGGGAGGGCTCGGGGGAGGGGCGCGGCGGCCCCCGGAGCGCCGGCGGCTGTCGAGGCGCGGCGAGCCGC
AGCCATTGCCTTTTATGGTAATCGTGCGAGAGGGCGCAGGGACTTCCTTTGTCCCAAATCTGTGCGGAGC
CGAAATCTGGGAGGCGCCGCCGCACCCCCTCTAGCGGGCGCGGGGCGAAGCGGTGCGGCGCCGGCAGGAA
GGAAATGGGCGGGGAGGGCCTTCGTGCGTCGCCGCGCCGCCGTCCCCTTCTCCCTCTCCAGCCTCGGGGC
TGTCCGCGGGGGGACGGCTGCCTTCGGGGGGGACGGGGCAGGGCGGGGTTCGGCTTCTGGCGTGTGACCG
GCGGCTCTAGAGCCTCTGCTAACCATGTTCATGCCTTCTTCTTTTTCCTACAGCTCCTGGGCAACGTGCT
GGTTATTGTGCTGTCTCATCATTTTGGCAAAGAATTCAAGTTTGTACAAAAAAGTTGAACGAGAAACGTA
AAATGATATAAATATCAATATATTAAATTAGATTTTGCATAAAAAACAGACTACATAATACTGTAAAACA
CAACATATGCAGTCACTATGAACCAACTACTTAGATGGTATTAGTGACCTGTAGAATTCGAGCTCTAGAG
CTGCAGGGCGGCCGCGATATCCCCTATAGTGAGTCGTATTACATGGTCATAGCTGTTTCCTGGCAGCTCT
GGCCCGTGTCTCAAAATCTCTGATGTTACATTGCACAAGATAAAAATATATCATCATGAACAATAAAACT
GTCTGCTTACATAAACAGTAATACAAGGGGTGTTATGAGCCATATTCAACGGGAAACGTCGAGGCCGCGA
TTAAATTCCAACATGGATGCTGATTTATATGGGTATAAATGGGCTCGCGATAATGTCGGGCAATCAGGTG
CGACAATCTATCGCTTGTATGGGAAGCCCGATGCGCCAGAGTTGTTTCTGAAACATGGCAAAGGTAGCGT
TGCCAATGATGTTACAGATGAGATGGTCAGACTAAACTGGCTGACGGAATTTATGCCTCTTCCGACCATC
AAGCATTTTATCCGTACTCCTGATGATGCATGGTTACTCACCACTGCGATCCCCGGAAAAACAGCATTCC
AGGTATTAGAAGAATATCCTGATTCAGGTGAAAATATTGTTGATGCGCTGGCAGTGTTCCTGCGCCGGTT
GCATTCGATTCCTGTTTGTAATTGTCCTTTTAACAGCGATCGCGTATTTCGTCTCGCTCAGGCGCAATCA
CGAATGAATAACGGTTTGGTTGATGCGAGTGATTTTGATGACGAGCGTAATGGCTGGCCTGTTGAACAAG
TCTGGAAAGAAATGCATAAACTTTTGCCATTCTCACCGGATTCAGTCGTCACTCATGGTGATTTCTCACT
TGATAACCTTATTTTTGACGAGGGGAAATTAATAGGTTGTATTGATGTTGGACGAGTCGGAATCGCAGAC
CGATACCAGGATCTTGCCATCCTATGGAACTGCCTCGGTGAGTTTTCTCCTTCATTACAGAAACGGCTTT
TTCAAAAATATGGTATTGATAATCCTGATATGAATAAATTGCAGTTTCATTTGATGCTCGATGAGTTTTT
CTAATCAGAATTGGTTAATTGGTTGTAACACTGGCAGAGCATTACGCTGACTTGACGGGACGGCGCAAGC
TCATGACCAAAATCCCTTAACGTGAGTTACGCGTCGTTCCACTGAGCGTCAGACCCCGTAGAAAAGATCA
AAGGATCTTCTTGAGATCCTTTTTTTCTGCGCGTAATCTGCTGCTTGCAAACAAAAAAACCACCGCTACC
AGCGGTGGTTTGTTTGCCGGATCAAGAGCTACCAACTCTTTTTCCGAAGGTAACTGGCTTCAGCAGAGCG
CAGATACCAAATACTGTTCTTCTAGTGTAGCCGTAGTTAGGCCACCACTTCAAGAACTCTGTAGCACCGC
CTACATACCTCGCTCTGCTAATCCTGTTACCAGTGGCTGCTGCCAGTGGCGATAAGTCGTGTCTTACCGG
GTTGGACTCAAGACGATAGTTACCGGATAAGGCGCAGCGGTCGGGCTGAACGGGGGGTTCGTGCACACAG
CCCAGCTTGGAGCGAACGACCTACACCGAACTGAGATACCTACAGCGTGAGCTATGAGAAAGCGCCACGC
TTCCCGAAGGGAGAAAGGCGGACAGGTATCCGGTAAGCGGCAGGGTCGGAACAGGAGAGCGCACGAGGGA
GCTTCCAGGGGGAAACGCCTGGTATCTTTATAGTCCTGTCGGGTTTCGCCACCTCTGACTTGAGCGTCGA
TTTTTGTGATGCTCGTCAGGGGGGCGGAGCCTATGGAAAAACGCCAGCAACGCGGCCTTTTTACGGTTCC
TGGCCTTTTGCTGGCCTTTTGCTCACATGTT
